LOCUS       Exported 7742 bp ds-DNA circular SYN 13-MAY-2021
DEFINITION  Expresses CRY2 (full length, intact NLS) fusion with
            Gal4DBD(aa1-147) fused to VP16AD (truncated), downstream of
            mCherry-IRES..
ACCESSION   .
VERSION     .
KEYWORDS    CRY-GalVP16 (B695)
SOURCE      synthetic DNA construct
  ORGANISM  synthetic DNA construct
REFERENCE   1 (bases 1 to 7742)
  AUTHORS   Pathak GP, Spiltoir JI, Hoglund C, Polstein LR, Heine-Koskinen S,
            Gersbach CA, Rossi J, Tucker CL
  TITLE     Bidirectional approaches for optogenetic regulation of gene
            expression in mammalian cells using Arabidopsis cryptochrome 2.
  JOURNAL   Nucleic Acids Res. 2017 Apr 20. doi: 10.1093/nar/gkx260.
  PUBMED    28431041
REFERENCE   2 (bases 1 to 7742)
  AUTHORS   .
  TITLE     Direct Submission
  JOURNAL   Exported May 13, 2021 from SnapGene Server 1.1.58
            http://www.snapgene.com
FEATURES             Location/Qualifiers
     source          1..7742
                     /organism="synthetic DNA construct"
                     /mol_type="other DNA"
     enhancer        61..364
                     /label=CMV enhancer
                     /note="human cytomegalovirus immediate early enhancer"
     promoter        365..568
                     /label=CMV promoter
                     /note="human cytomegalovirus (CMV) immediate early
                     promoter"
     primer_bind     519..539
                     /label=CMV-F
                     /note="Human CMV immediate early promoter, forward primer"
     regulatory      607..616
                     /regulatory_class="other"
                     /note="vertebrate consensus sequence for strong initiation
                     of translation (Kozak, 1987)"
     CDS             613..1320
                     /codon_start=1
                     /product="monomeric derivative of DsRed fluorescent protein
                     (Shaner et al., 2004)"
                     /label=mCherry
                     /note="mammalian codon-optimized"
                     /translation="MVSKGEEDNMAIIKEFMRFKVHMEGSVNGHEFEIEGEGEGRPYEG
                     TQTAKLKVTKGGPLPFAWDILSPQFMYGSKAYVKHPADIPDYLKLSFPEGFKWERVMNF
                     EDGGVVTVTQDSSLQDGEFIYKVKLRGTNFPSDGPVMQKKTMGWEASSERMYPEDGALK
                     GEIKQRLKLKDGGHYDAEVKTTYKAKKPVQLPGAYNVNIKLDITSHNEDYTIVEQYERA
                     EGRHSTGGMDELYK"
     primer_bind     complement(758..776)
                     /label=mCherry-R
                     /note="mCherry, reverse primer"
     primer_bind     1026..1045
                     /label=mCherry-F
                     /note="mCherry, forward primer"
     primer_bind     complement(1922..1938)
                     /label=KS primer
                     /note="common sequencing primer, one of multiple similar
                     variants"
     primer_bind     complement(1923..1939)
                     /label=pBluescriptKS
                     /note="For pBluescript vector"
     CDS             1950..3785
                     /codon_start=1
                     /product="Arabidopsis thaliana cryptochrome 2"
                     /label=CRY2
                     /note="binds to CIB1 upon exposure to blue light (Kennedy
                     et al., 2010)"
                     /translation="MKMDKKTIVWFRRDLRIEDNPALAAAAHEGSVFPVFIWCPEEEGQ
                     FYPGRASRWWMKQSLAHLSQSLKALGSDLTLIKTHNTISAILDCIRVTGATKVVFNHLY
                     DPVSLVRDHTVKEKLVERGISVQSYNGDLLYEPWEIYCEKGKPFTSFNSYWKKCLDMSI
                     ESVMLPPPWRLMPITAAAEAIWACSIEELGLENEAEKPSNALLTRAWSPGWSNADKLLN
                     EFIEKQLIDYAKNSKKVVGNSTSLLSPYLHFGEISVRHVFQCARMKQIIWARDKNSEGE
                     ESADLFLRGIGLREYSRYICFNFPFTHEQSLLSHLRFFPWDADVDKFKAWRQGRTGYPL
                     VDAGMRELWATGWMHNRIRVIVSSFAVKFLLLPWKWGMKYFWDTLLDADLECDILGWQY
                     ISGSIPDGHELDRLDNPALQGAKYDPEGEYIRQWLPELARLPTEWIHHPWDAPLTVLKA
                     SGVELGTNYAKPIVDIDTARELLAKAISRTREAQIMIGAAPDEIVADSFEALGANTIKE
                     PGLCPSVSSNDQQVPSAVRYNGSKRVKPEEEEERDMKKSRGFDERELFSTAESSSSSSV
                     FFVSQSCSLASEGKNLEGIQDSSDQITTSLGKNGCK"
     CDS             3831..4271
                     /codon_start=1
                     /gene="Saccharomyces cerevisiae GAL4 (truncated)"
                     /product="DNA binding domain of the GAL4 transcriptional
                     activator"
                     /label=GAL4 DNA binding domain
                     /translation="MKLLSSIEQACDICRLKKLKCSKEKPKCAKCLKNNWECRYSPKTK
                     RSPLTRAHLTEVESRLERLEQLFLLIFPREDLDMILKMDSLQDIKALLTGLFVQDNVNK
                     DAVTDRLASVETDMPLTLRQHRISATSSSEESSNKGQRQLTVS"
     polyA_signal    4530..4651
                     /label=SV40 poly(A) signal
                     /note="SV40 polyadenylation signal"
     primer_bind     complement(4567..4586)
                     /label=SV40pA-R
                     /note="SV40 polyA, reverse primer"
     primer_bind     4621..4640
                     /label=EBV-rev
                     /note="SV40 polyA terminator, reverse primer"
     rep_origin      complement(4658..5113)
                     /direction=LEFT
                     /label=f1 ori
                     /note="f1 bacteriophage origin of replication; arrow
                     indicates direction of (+) strand synthesis"
     primer_bind     complement(4795..4816)
                     /label=F1ori-F
                     /note="F1 origin, forward primer"
     primer_bind     5007..5026
                     /label=F1ori-R
                     /note="F1 origin, reverse primer"
     promoter        5140..5244
                     /gene="bla"
                     /label=AmpR promoter
     promoter        5246..5603
                     /label=SV40 promoter
                     /note="SV40 enhancer and early promoter"
     primer_bind     complement(5269..5289)
                     /label=pBABE 3'
                     /note="SV40 enhancer, reverse primer for pBABE vectors"
     rep_origin      5454..5589
                     /label=SV40 ori
                     /note="SV40 origin of replication"
     primer_bind     5516..5535
                     /label=SV40pro-F
                     /note="SV40 promoter/origin, forward primer"
     CDS             5638..6432
                     /codon_start=1
                     /gene="aph(3')-II (or nptII)"
                     /product="aminoglycoside phosphotransferase from Tn5"
                     /label=NeoR/KanR
                     /note="confers resistance to neomycin, kanamycin, and G418
                     (Geneticin(R))"
                     /translation="MIEQDGLHAGSPAAWVERLFGYDWAQQTIGCSDAAVFRLSAQGRP
                     VLFVKTDLSGALNELQDEAARLSWLATTGVPCAAVLDVVTEAGRDWLLLGEVPGQDLLS
                     SHLAPAEKVSIMADAMRRLHTLDPATCPFDHQAKHRIERARTRMEAGLVDQDDLDEEHQ
                     GLAPAELFARLKASMPDGEDLVVTHGDACLPNIMVENGRFSGFIDCGRLGVADRYQDIA
                     LATRDIAEELGGEWADRFLVLYGIAAPDSQRIAFYRLLDEFF"
     primer_bind     complement(5692..5711)
                     /label=Neo-R
                     /note="Neomycin resistance gene, reverse primer"
     primer_bind     6302..6321
                     /label=Neo-F
                     /note="Neomycin resistance gene, forward primer"
     primer_bind     complement(6620..6639)
                     /label=TK-pA-R
                     /note="Thymidine kinase polyA, reverse primer"
     polyA_signal    6664..6711
                     /label=HSV TK poly(A) signal
                     /note="herpes simplex virus thymidine kinase
                     polyadenylation signal (Cole and Stacy, 1985)"
     rep_origin      7040..7628
                     /direction=RIGHT
                     /label=ori
                     /note="high-copy-number ColE1/pMB1/pBR322/pUC origin of
                     replication"
     primer_bind     7529..7548
                     /label=pBR322ori-F
                     /note="pBR322 origin, forward primer"
ORIGIN
        1 tagttattaa tagtaatcaa ttacggggtc attagttcat agcccatata tggagttccg
       61 cgttacataa cttacggtaa atggcccgcc tggctgaccg cccaacgacc cccgcccatt
      121 gacgtcaata atgacgtatg ttcccatagt aacgccaata gggactttcc attgacgtca
      181 atgggtggag tatttacggt aaactgccca cttggcagta catcaagtgt atcatatgcc
      241 aagtacgccc cctattgacg tcaatgacgg taaatggccc gcctggcatt atgcccagta
      301 catgacctta tgggactttc ctacttggca gtacatctac gtattagtca tcgctattac
      361 catggtgatg cggttttggc agtacatcaa tgggcgtgga tagcggtttg actcacgggg
      421 atttccaagt ctccacccca ttgacgtcaa tgggagtttg ttttggcacc aaaatcaacg
      481 ggactttcca aaatgtcgta acaactccgc cccattgacg caaatgggcg gtaggcgtgt
      541 acggtgggag gtctatataa gcagagctgg tttagtgaac cgtcagatcc gctagcgcta
      601 ccggtcgcca ccatggtgag caagggcgag gaggataaca tggccatcat caaggagttc
      661 atgcgcttca aggtgcacat ggagggctcc gtgaacggcc acgagttcga gatcgagggc
      721 gagggcgagg gccgccccta cgagggcacc cagaccgcca agctgaaggt gaccaagggt
      781 ggccccctgc ccttcgcctg ggacatcctg tcccctcagt tcatgtacgg ctccaaggcc
      841 tacgtgaagc accccgccga catccccgac tacttgaagc tgtccttccc cgagggcttc
      901 aagtgggagc gcgtgatgaa cttcgaggac ggcggcgtgg tgaccgtgac ccaggactcc
      961 tccctgcagg acggcgagtt catctacaag gtgaagctgc gcggcaccaa cttcccctcc
     1021 gacggccccg taatgcagaa gaagaccatg ggctgggagg cctcctccga gcggatgtac
     1081 cccgaggacg gcgccctgaa gggcgagatc aagcagaggc tgaagctgaa ggacggcggc
     1141 cactacgacg ctgaggtcaa gaccacctac aaggccaaga agcccgtgca gctgcccggc
     1201 gcctacaacg tcaacatcaa gttggacatc acctcccaca acgaggacta caccatcgtg
     1261 gaacagtacg aacgcgccga gggccgccac tccaccggcg gcatggacga gctgtacaag
     1321 tgtggcggct agtactccgg tattgcggta cccttgtacg cctgttttat actcccttcc
     1381 cgtaacttag acgcacaaaa ccaagttcaa tagaaggggg tacaaaccag taccaccacg
     1441 aacaagcact tctgtttccc cggtgatgtc gtatagactg cttgcgtggt tgaaagcgac
     1501 ggatccgtta tccgcttatg tacttcgaga agcccagtac cacctcggaa tcttcgatgc
     1561 gttgcgctca gcactcaacc ccagagtgta gcttaggctg atgagtctgg acatccctca
     1621 ccggtgacgg tggtccaggc tgcgttggcg gcctacctat ggctaacgcc atgggacgct
     1681 agttgtgaac aaggtgtgaa gagcctattg agctacataa gaatcctccg gcccctgaat
     1741 gcggctaatc ccaacctcgg agcaggtggt cacaaaccag tgattggcct gtcgtaacgc
     1801 gcaagtccgt ggcggaaccg actactttgg gtgtccgtgt ttccttttat tttattgtgg
     1861 ctgcttatgg tgacaatcac agattgttat cataaagcga attggatagg atcaagctta
     1921 tcgataccgt cgacctcgag ctcgccacca tgaagatgga caaaaagact atagtttggt
     1981 ttagaagaga cctaaggatt gaggataatc ctgcattagc agcagctgct cacgaaggat
     2041 ctgtttttcc tgtcttcatt tggtgtcctg aagaagaagg acagttttat cctggaagag
     2101 cttcaagatg gtggatgaaa caatcacttg ctcacttatc tcaatccttg aaggctcttg
     2161 gatctgacct cactttaatc aaaacccaca acacgatttc agcgatcttg gattgtatcc
     2221 gcgttaccgg tgctacaaaa gtcgtcttta accacctcta tgatcctgtt tcgttagttc
     2281 gggaccatac cgtaaaggag aagctggtgg aacgtgggat ctctgtgcaa agctacaatg
     2341 gagatctatt gtatgaaccg tgggagatat actgcgaaaa gggcaaacct tttacgagtt
     2401 tcaattctta ctggaagaaa tgcttagata tgtcgattga atccgttatg cttcctcctc
     2461 cttggcggtt gatgccaata actgcagcgg ctgaagcgat ttgggcgtgt tcgattgaag
     2521 aactagggct ggagaatgag gccgagaaac cgagcaatgc gttgttaact agagcttggt
     2581 ctccaggatg gagcaatgct gataagttac taaatgagtt catcgagaag cagttgatag
     2641 attatgcaaa gaacagcaag aaagttgttg ggaattctac ttcactactt tctccgtatc
     2701 tccatttcgg ggaaataagc gtcagacacg ttttccagtg tgcccggatg aaacaaatta
     2761 tatgggcaag agataagaac agtgaaggag aagaaagtgc agatcttttt cttaggggaa
     2821 tcggtttaag agagtattct cggtatatat gtttcaactt cccgtttact cacgagcaat
     2881 cgttgttgag tcatcttcgg tttttccctt gggatgctga tgttgataag ttcaaggcct
     2941 ggagacaagg caggaccggt tatccgttgg tggatgccgg aatgagagag ctttgggcta
     3001 ccggatggat gcataacaga ataagagtga ttgtttcaag ctttgctgtg aagtttcttc
     3061 tccttccatg gaaatgggga atgaagtatt tctgggatac acttttggat gctgatttgg
     3121 aatgtgacat ccttggctgg cagtatatct ctgggagtat ccccgatggc cacgagcttg
     3181 atcgcttgga caatcccgcg ttacaaggcg ccaaatatga cccagaaggt gagtacataa
     3241 ggcaatggct tcccgagctt gcgagattgc caactgaatg gatccatcat ccatgggacg
     3301 ctcctttaac cgtactcaaa gcttctggtg tggaactcgg aacaaactat gcgaaaccca
     3361 ttgtagacat cgacacagct cgtgagctac tagctaaagc tatttcaaga acccgtgaag
     3421 cacagatcat gatcggagca gcacctgatg agattgtagc agatagcttc gaggccttag
     3481 gggctaatac cattaaagaa cctggtcttt gcccatctgt gtcttctaat gaccaacaag
     3541 taccttcggc tgttcgttac aacgggtcaa agagagtgaa acctgaggaa gaagaagaga
     3601 gagacatgaa gaaatctagg ggattcgatg aaagggagtt gttttcgact gctgaatctt
     3661 cttcttcttc gagtgtgttt ttcgtttcgc agtcttgctc gttggcatca gaagggaaga
     3721 atctggaagg tattcaagat tcatctgatc agattactac aagtttggga aaaaatggtt
     3781 gcaaaggtgg cggtggctct ggaggtggtg ggtccggagg aggcggccgc atgaagctac
     3841 tgtcttctat cgaacaagca tgcgatattt gccgacttaa aaagctcaag tgctccaaag
     3901 aaaaaccgaa gtgcgccaag tgtctgaaga acaactggga gtgtcgctac tctcccaaaa
     3961 ccaaaaggtc tccgctgact agggcacatc tgacagaagt ggaatcaagg ctagaaagac
     4021 tggaacagct atttctactg atttttcctc gagaagacct tgacatgatt ttgaaaatgg
     4081 attctttaca ggatataaaa gcattgttaa caggattatt tgtacaagat aatgtgaata
     4141 aagatgccgt cacagataga ttggcttcag tggagactga tatgcctcta acattgagac
     4201 agcatagaat aagtgcgaca tcatcatcgg aagagagtag taacaaaggt caaagacagt
     4261 tgactgtatc gggatccgcc cccccgaccg atgtcagcct gggggacgag ctccacttag
     4321 acggcgagga cgtggcgatg gcgcatgccg acgcgctaga cgatttcgat ctggacatgt
     4381 tgggggacgg ggattccccg ggatccaccg gatctagata actgatcata atcagccata
     4441 ccacatttgt agaggtttta cttgctttaa aaaacctccc acacctcccc ctgaacctga
     4501 aacataaaat gaatgcaatt gttgttgtta acttgtttat tgcagcttat aatggttaca
     4561 aataaagcaa tagcatcaca aatttcacaa ataaagcatt tttttcactg cattctagtt
     4621 gtggtttgtc caaactcatc aatgtatctt aaggcgtaaa ttgtaagcgt taatattttg
     4681 ttaaaattcg cgttaaattt ttgttaaatc agctcatttt ttaaccaata ggccgaaatc
     4741 ggcaaaatcc cttataaatc aaaagaatag accgagatag ggttgagtgt tgttccagtt
     4801 tggaacaaga gtccactatt aaagaacgtg gactccaacg tcaaaggnnn nnnnnnnnnn
     4861 nnnnnnnnnn nnnnnnnnnn nnnnnnnnnn nnnnnntnnn nnnnnnnnnn nnnnnnnnnn
     4921 nnnnnnnnnn nnnnnnnnnn nnnnnnnnnn nnnnnnnnnn nnnnnnnnnn nnnnnnnnnn
     4981 nnnnnnnngn nnnnnnnnnn nnnnnnnnnn nnnnnnnnnn nnnnnnnnnn nnnnnnnnnn
     5041 nnnnnnnnnn nnnnnnnnnn nnnnnnnnnn nnnnnnnnnn nnnnnnnnnn nnnnnnnnnn
     5101 nnnnnnnnnn nnncaggtgg cacttttcgg ggaaatgtgc gcggaacccc tatttgttta
     5161 tttttctaaa tacattcaaa tatgtatccg ctcatgagac aataaccctg ataaatgctt
     5221 caataatatt gaaaaaggaa gagtcctgag gcggaaagaa ccagctgtgg aatgtgtgtc
     5281 agttagggtg tggaaagtcc ccaggctccc cagcaggcag aagtatgcaa agcatgcatc
     5341 tcaattagtc agcaaccagg tgtggaaagt ccccaggctc cccagcaggc agaagtatgc
     5401 aaagcatgca tctcaattag tcagcaacca tagtcccgcc cctaactccg cccatcccgc
     5461 ccctaactcc gcccagttcc gcccattctc cgccccatgg ctgactaatt ttttttattt
     5521 atgcagaggc cgaggccgcc tcggcctctg agctattcca gaagtagtga ggaggctttt
     5581 ttggaggcct aggcttttgc aaagatcgat caagagacag gatgaggatc gtttcgcatg
     5641 attgaacaag atggattgca cgcaggttct ccggccgctt gggtggagag gctattcggc
     5701 tatgactggg cacaacagac aatcggctgc tctgatgccg ccgtgttccg gctgtcagcg
     5761 caggggcgcc cggttctttt tgtcaagacc gacctgtccg gtgccctgaa tgaactgcaa
     5821 gacgaggcag cgcggctatc gtggctggcc acgacgggcg ttccttgcgc agctgtgctc
     5881 gacgttgtca ctgaagcggg aagggactgg ctgctattgg gcgaagtgcc ggggcaggat
     5941 ctcctgtcat ctcaccttgc tcctgccgag aaagtatcca tcatggctga tgcaatgcgg
     6001 cggctgcata cgcttgatcc ggctacctgc ccattcgacc accaagcgaa acatcgcatc
     6061 gagcgagcac gtactcggat ggaagccggt cttgtcgatc aggatgatct ggacgaagag
     6121 catcaggggc tcgcgccagc cgaactgttc gccaggctca aggcgagcat gcccgacggc
     6181 gaggatctcg tcgtgaccca tggcgatgcc tgcttgccga atatcatggt ggaaaatggc
     6241 cgcttttctg gattcatcga ctgtggccgg ctgggtgtgg cggaccgcta tcaggacata
     6301 gcgttggcta cccgtgatat tgctgaagag cttggcggcg aatgggctga ccgcttcctc
     6361 gtgctttacg gtatcgccgc tcccgattcg cagcgcatcg ccttctatcg ccttcttgac
     6421 gagttcttct gagcgggact ctggggttcg aaatgaccga ccaagcgacg cccaacctgc
     6481 catcacgaga tttcgattcc accgccgcct tctatgaaag gttgggcttc ggaatcgttt
     6541 tccgggacgc cggctggatg atcctccagc gcggggatct catgctggag ttcttcgccc
     6601 accctagggg gaggctaact gaaacacgga aggagacaat accggaagga acccgcgcta
     6661 tgacggcaat aaaaagacag aataaaacgc acggtgttgg gtcgtttgtt cataaacgcg
     6721 gggttcggtc ccagggctgg cactctgtcg ataccccacc gagaccccat tggggccaat
     6781 acgcccgcgt ttcttccttt tccccacccc accccccaag ttcgggtgaa ggcccagggc
     6841 tcgcagccaa cgtcggggcg gcaggccctg ccatagcctc aggttactca tatatacttt
     6901 agattgattt aaaacttcat ttttaattta aaaggatcta ggtgaagatc ctttttgata
     6961 atctcatgac caaaatccct taacgtgagt tttcgttcca ctgagcgtca gaccccgtag
     7021 aaaagatcaa aggatcttct tgagatcctt tttttctgcg cgtaatctgc tgcttgcaaa
     7081 caaaaaaacc accgctacca gcggtggttt gtttgccgga tcaagagcta ccaactcttt
     7141 ttccgaaggt aactggcttc agcagagcgc agataccaaa tactgttctt ctagtgtagc
     7201 cgtagttagg ccaccacttc aagaactctg tagcaccgcc tacatacctc gctctgctaa
     7261 tcctgttacc agtggctgct gccagtggcg ataagtcgtg tcttaccggg ttggactcaa
     7321 gacgatagtt accggataag gcgcagcggt cgggctgaac ggggggttcg tgcacacagc
     7381 ccagcttgga gcgaacgacc tacaccgaac tgagatacct acagcgtgag ctatgagaaa
     7441 gcgccacgct tcccgaaggg agaaaggcgg acaggtatcc ggtaagcggc agggtcggaa
     7501 caggagagcg cacgagggag cttccagggg gaaacgcctg gtatctttat agtcctgtcg
     7561 ggtttcgcca cctctgactt gagcgtcgat ttttgtgatg ctcgtcaggg gggcggagcc
     7621 tatggaaaaa cgccagcaac gcggcctttt tacggttcct ggccttttgc tggccttttg
     7681 ctcacatgtt ctttcctgcg ttatcccctg attctgtgga taaccgtatt accgccatgc
     7741 at
//
